Addgene plasmid #53009: pHL 1394
Purpose: pLtetO-1:RhyB, pCon:T7(st3) (133bps)::mCherry, pLlacO-1:sodB::gfp
Depositing lab: Han Lim. Depositing organization: University of California, Berkeley. Publication: Disruption of small RNA signaling caused by competition for Hfq. Hussein R, Lim HN. Proc Natl Acad Sci U S A. 2011 Jan 18;108(3):1110-5. doi: 10.1073/pnas.1010082108. Epub 2010 Dec 28. PubMed 21189298.
Backbone
  Vector backbone: unknown
  Backbone manufacturer: Lim lab
  Vector type: Bacterial Expression, Synthetic Biology
Growth in bacteria
  Bacterial resistance: Ampicillin, 100 μg/mL
  Growth temperature: 37°C
  Growth strain: DH5alpha
  Copy number: High Copy
Gene/Insert 1
  Gene/Insert name: RhyB sRNA
  Species: E. coli
  Promoter: pLtetO-1
  Cloning method: Unknown
  Sequencing primers: 5′ unknown; 3′ AspTerm ACTGCTCACAAGAAAAAAGGCACG
Gene/Insert 2
  Gene/Insert name: T7(st3) (133bps)
  Species: E. coli
  Promoter: pCon
  Tag / fusion protein: mCherry (C terminal on insert)
  Cloning method: Unknown
  Sequencing primers: 5′ unknown; 3′ mCherry-R
Gene/Insert 3
  Gene/Insert name: sodB (alt name: target mRNA)
  Species: E. coli
  Mutation: contains −56 to +141 bp relative to start codon
  Promoter: pLlacO-1
  Tag / fusion protein: gfp (C terminal on insert)
  Cloning method: Unknown
  Sequencing primers: 5′ unknown; 3′ GFP-R
Terms and licenses: Academic/Nonprofit Terms; Industry Terms: Not Available to Industry
How to cite: pHL 1394 was a gift from Han Lim (Addgene plasmid # 53009 ; http://n2t.net/addgene:53009 ; RRID:Addgene_53009)
