[The description below was written by a language model from this plasmid's Addgene catalogue record.]
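Description:
pHL 1394 is a high-copy bacterial expression plasmid built for synthetic-biology studies of small RNA regulation in E. coli. It is selected with ampicillin. The backbone is listed as unknown (made in the depositing laboratory), and the origin of replication is not stated. No feature table accompanies the record, so the arrangement and orientation of the parts cannot be described beyond the catalogue fields.

The plasmid carries three independent expression modules. The first places the E. coli small RNA recorded as "RhyB" under the pLtetO-1 promoter, a Tet repressor-controlled promoter that lets sRNA synthesis be tuned with a tetracycline-type inducer in hosts expressing TetR. The third module is the sRNA's target: a fragment of sodB spanning −56 to +141 bp relative to the start codon, fused at its C-terminal end to GFP and driven by the LacI-regulated pLlacO-1 promoter. This keeps the 5′ untranslated region and early coding sequence, so sRNA-mediated repression can be read out as a change in green fluorescence. The second module expresses a 133 bp element called T7(st3), fused to mCherry, from a promoter named pCon, presumably constitutive. The record does not explain the role of this element, but a red reporter of this kind would plausibly serve as a separate readout or control not targeted by the sRNA.

Together these parts allow sRNA and target transcription to be set independently while two fluorescent outputs are monitored in the same cell. The associated publication concerns disruption of small RNA signalling by competition for the RNA chaperone Hfq, which is the likely context of use.
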