>Addgene plasmid #53009 | pHL 1394 | addgene partial sequence | sequence record 83853 | GFP-R 5'-CCATCTAATTCAACAAGAATTGGGACAAC-3'
TTACGCATGCTCGCGGTACCTTTAATCAGGTTGTTCAGGTTAGTGACATAAGTCTGATGGTGCTTGCCGT
AGTGATACTCGATGGTTTCCGCAGAAATGTGCGGTGCCAGAGCATCTTTAGCATATGGTAGTGCAGGTAA
TTCGAATGACATTGCTACTCTCCTTTATTATTAATTTGCATACGTACAATAGCCTTATTGTGCGTATGGT
CGACAGTATCTTGTTATCCGCTCACAATGTCAATGTTATCCGCTCACATTTATGACGTCAGGTGGCACTT
TTCGGGGAAATGTGCGCGGAACCCCTATTTGTTTATTTTTCTAAATACATTCAAATATGTATCCGCTCAT
GAGACAATAACCCTGATAAATGCTTCAATAATATTGAAAAAGGAAGAGTATGAGTATTCAACATTTCCGT
GTCGCCCTTATTCCCTTTTTTGCGGCATTTTGCCTTCCTGTTTTTGCTCACCCAGAAACGCTGGTGAAAG
TAAAAGATGCTGAAGATCAGTTGGGTGCACGAGTGGGTTACATCGAACTGGATCTCAACAGCGGTAAGAT
CCTTGAGAGTTTTCGCCCCGAAGAACGTTTTCCAATGATGAGCACTTTTAAAGTTCTGCTATGTGGCGCG
GTATTATCCCGTATTGACGCCGGGCAAGAGCAACTCGGTCGCCGCATACACTATTCTCAGAATGACTTGG
TTGAGTACTCACCAGTCACAGAAAAGCATCTTACGGATGGCATGACAGTAAGAGAATTATGCAGTGCTGC
CATAACCATGAGTGATAACACTGCGGCCAACTTACTTCTGACAACGATCGGAGGACCGAAGGAGCTAACC
GCTTTT
