>Addgene plasmid #53009 | pHL 1394 | addgene partial sequence | sequence record 84014 | GFP-F 5'-GGTCCTTCTTGAGTTTGTAAC-3'
GAGCTCTACAAATAAAAGCTAGCTTGGCTGTTTTGGCGGATGAGAGAAGATTTTCAGCCTGATACAGATT
AAATCAGAACGCAGAAGCGGTCTGATAAAACAGAATTTGCCTGGCGGCAGTAGCGCGGTGGTCCCACCTG
ACCCCATGCCGAACTCAGAAGTGAAACGCCGTAGCGCCGATGGTAGTGTGGGGTCTCCCCATGCGAGAGT
AGGGAACTGCCAGGCATCAAATAAAACGAAAGGCTCAGTCGAAAGACTGGGCCTTTCGTTTTATCTGTTG
TTTGTCGGTGAACGCTCTCCTGAGTAGGACNAATCCGCCGGGAGCGGATTTGAACGTTGCGAAGCAACGG
CCCGGAGGGTGGCGGGCAGGA
