>Addgene plasmid #53009 | pHL 1394 | addgene partial sequence | sequence record 84021 | mcherry-R 5'-TTGGTCACCTTCAGCTTGG-3'
CCCTCGCCCTCGATCTCGAACTCGTGGCCGTTCACGGAGCCCTCCATGTGCACCTTGAAGCGCATGAACT
CCTTGATGATGGCCATGTTATCCTCCTCGCCCTTGCTCACCATTTTTTTTCCTCCTTAGCATGCCTTAGT
AAGACTCATGCTCAAGGGCCAACTGTTCGCGAGCTAAACGCTCACCGTAATGGTCAGCCAGAGTGTTGAA
CGGGATAGCAGCCAGTTCGATGTCAGAGAAGTCGTTCTTAGCGATGTTAATCGTGTTCATTTTCCTCCTT
AGTCGACCTGTGTGGAATCCATTATAACCGCCAAGCATAAAAATGTCAACAACGACGGTGCTCGAGAATT
CACTGCTCACAAGAAAAAAGGCACGTCATCTGACGTGCCTTTTTTATTTGTACTACCCTGTACGATTAAA
GCTTGTGGATAAATTGAGAACGAAAGATCAAAAAAAAAGCCAGCACCCGGCTGGCTAAGTAATACTGGAA
GCAATGTGAGCAATGTCGTGCTTTCAGGTTCTCCGCGAGGGTCTTCCTGATCGCCCCGGGAGTATCTCTA
TCACTGATAGGGATGTCAATCTCTATCACTGATAGGGAGGATCCTGAGCGGATACATATTTGAATGTATT
TAGAAAAATAAACAAAAGAGTTTGTAGAAACGCAAAAAGGCCATCCGTCAGGATGGCCTTCTGCTTAATT
TGATGCCTGGCAGTTTATGGCGGGCGTCCTGCCCGCCACCCTCCGGGCCGTTGCTTCGCAACGTTCAAAT
CCGCTCCCGGCGGATTTGTCCTACTCAGGAGAGCGTTCACCGACAAACAACAGATAAAAC
