>Addgene plasmid #53009 | pHL 1394 | addgene partial sequence | sequence record 103086 | AspTerm 5'-ACTGCTCACAAGAAAAAAGGCACG-3'
GCTTGTGGATAAATTGAGAACGAAAGATCAAAAAAAAAGCCAGCACCCGGCTGGCTAAGTAATACTGGAA
GCAATGTGAGCAATGTCGTGCTTTCAGGTTCTCCGCGAGGGTCTTCCTGATCGCCCCGGGAGTATCTCTA
TCACTGATAGGGATGTCAATCTCTATCACTGATAGGGAGGATCCTGAGCGGATACATATTTGAATGTATT
TAGAAAAATAAACAAAAGAGTTTGTAGAAACGCAAAAAGGCCATCCGTCAGGATGGCCTTCTGCTTAATT
TGATGCCTGGCAGTTTATGGCGGGCGTCCTGCCCGCCACCCTCCGGGCCGTTGCTTCGCAACGTTCAAAT
CCGCTCCCGGCGGATTTGTCCTACTCAGGAGAGCGTTCACCGACAAACAACAGATAAAACGAAAGGCCCA
GTCTTTCGACTGAGCCTTTCGTTTTATTTGATGCCTGGCAGTTCCCTACTCTCGCATGGGGAGACCCCAC
ACTACCATCGGCGCTACGGCGTTTCACTTCTGAGTTCGGCATGGGGTCAGGTGGGACCACCGCGCTACTG
CCGCCAGGCAAATTCTGTTTTATCAGACCGCTTCTGCGTTCTGATTTAATCTGTATCAGGCTGAAAATCT
TCTCTCATCCGCCAAAACAGCCAAGCTAGCTTTTATTTGTAGAGCTCATCCATGCCATGTGTAATCCCAG
CAGCTGTTACAAACTCAAGAAGGACCATGTGGTCTCTCTTTTCGTTGGGATCTTTCGAA
